>Addgene plasmid #62365 | pJW1511 | depositor full sequence | sequence record 102369 | pJW1511 sequence 8631 bps
GCTTAAGCGGTCGACGGATCGGGAGATCTCCCGATCCCCTATGGTGCACTCTCAGTACAATCTGCTCTGA
TGCCGCATAGTTAAGCCAGTATCTGCTCCCTGCTTGTGTGTTGGAGGTCGCTGAGTAGTGCGCGAGCAAA
ATTTAAGCTACAACAAGGCAAGGCTTGACCGACAATTGCATGAAGAATCTGCTTAGGGTTAGGCGTTTTG
CGCTGCTTCGCGATGTACGGGCCAGATATACGCGTTGACATTGATTATTGACTAGTTATTAATAGTAATC
AATTACGGGGTCATTAGTTCATAGCCCATATATGGAGTTCCGCGTTACATAACTTACGGTAAATGGCCCG
CCTGGCTGACCGCCCAACGACCCCCGCCCATTGACGTCAATAATGACGTATGTTCCCATAGTAACGCCAA
TAGGGACTTTCCATTGACGTCAATGGGTGGAGTATTTACGGTAAACTGCCCACTTGGCAGTACATCAAGT
GTATCATATGCCAAGTACGCCCCCTATTGACGTCAATGACGGTAAATGGCCCGCCTGGCATTATGCCCAG
TACATGACCTTATGGGACTTTCCTACTTGGCAGTACATCTACGTATTAGTCATCGCTATTACCATGGTGA
TGCGGTTTTGGCAGTACATCAATGGGCGTGGATAGCGGTTTGACTCACGGGGATTTCCAAGTCTCCACCC
CATTGACGTCAATGGGAGTTTGTTTTGGCACCAAAATCAACGGGACTTTCCAAAATGTCGTAACAACTCC
GCCCCATTGACGCAAATGGGCGGTAGGCGTGTACGGTGGGAGGTCTATATAAGCAGCGCGTTTTGCCTGT
ACTGGGTCTCTCTGGTTAGACCAGATCTGAGCCTGGGAGCTCTCTGGCTAACTAGGGAACCCACTGCTTA
AGCCTCAATAAAGCTTGCCTTGAGTGCTTCAAGTAGTGTGTGCCCGTCTGTTGTGTGACTCTGGTAACTA
GAGATCCCTCAGACCCTTTTAGTCAGTGTGGAAAATCTCTAGCAGTGGCGCCCGAACAGGGACTTGAAAG
CGAAAGGGAAACCAGAGGAGCTCTCTCGACGCAGGACTCGGCTTGCTGAAGCGCGCACGGCAAGAGGCGA
GGGGCGGCGACTGGTGAGTACGCCAAAAATTTTGACTAGCGGAGGCTAGAAGGAGAGAGATGGGTGCGAG
AGCGTCAGTATTAAGCGGGGGAGAATTAGATCGCGATGGGAAAAAATTCGGTTAAGGCCAGGGGGAAAGA
AAAAATATAAATTAAAACATATAGTATGGGCAAGCAGGGAGCTAGAACGATTCGCAGTTAATCCTGGCCT
GTTAGAAACATCAGAAGGCTGTAGACAAATACTGGGACAGCTACAACCATCCCTTCAGACAGGATCAGAA
GAACTTAGATCATTATATAATACAGTAGCAACCCTCTATTGTGTGCATCAAAGGATAGAGATAAAAGACA
CCAAGGAAGCTTTAGACAAGATAGAGGAAGAGCAAAACAAAAGTAAGACCACCGCACAGCAAGCGGCCGG
CCGCGCTGATCTTCAGACCTGGAGGAGGAGATATGAGGGACAATTGGAGAAGTGAATTATATAAATATAA
AGTAGTAAAAATTGAACCATTAGGAGTAGCACCCACCAAGGCAAAGAGAAGAGTGGTGCAGAGAGAAAAA
AGAGCAGTGGGAATAGGAGCTTTGTTCCTTGGGTTCTTGGGAGCAGCAGGAAGCACTATGGGCGCAGCGT
CAATGACGCTGACGGTACAGGCCAGACAATTATTGTCTGGTATAGTGCAGCAGCAGAACAATTTGCTGAG
GGCTATTGAGGCGCAACAGCATCTGTTGCAACTCACAGTCTGGGGCATCAAGCAGCTCCAGGCAAGAATC
CTGGCTGTGGAAAGATACCTAAAGGATCAACAGCTCCTGGGGATTTGGGGTTGCTCTGGAAAACTCATTT
GCACCACTGCTGTGCCTTGGAATGCTAGTTGGAGTAATAAATCTCTGGAACAGATTTGGAATCACACGAC
CTGGATGGAGTGGGACAGAGAAATTAACAATTACACAAGCTTAATACACTCCTTAATTGAAGAATCGCAA
AACCAGCAAGAAAAGAATGAACAAGAATTATTGGAATTAGATAAATGGGCAAGTTTGTGGAATTGGTTTA
ACATAACAAATTGGCTGTGGTATATAAAATTATTCATAATGATAGTAGGAGGCTTGGTAGGTTTAAGAAT
AGTTTTTGCTGTACTTTCTATAGTGAATAGAGTTAGGCAGGGATATTCACCATTATCGTTTCAGACCCAC
CTCCCAACCCCGAGGGGACCCGACAGGCCCGAAGGAATAGAAGAAGAAGGTGGAGAGAGAGACAGAGACA
GATCCATTCGATTAGTGAACGGATCGGCACTGCGTGCGCCAATTCTGCAGACAAATGGCAGTATTCATCC
ACAATTTTAAAAGAAAAGGGGGGATTGGGGGGTACAGTGCAGGGGAAAGAATAGTAGACATAATAGCAAC
AGACATACAAACTAAAGAATTACAAAAACAAATTACAAAAATTCAAAATTTTCGGGTTTATTACAGGGAC
AGCAGAGATCCAGTTTGGTTAGTACCGGGCCCGCTCTAGGGCCGCGTGGATAACCGTATTACCGCCATGC
ATGTGCCCGTCAGTGGGCAGAGCGCACATCGCCCACAGTCCCCGAGAAGTTGGGGGGAGGGGTCGGCAAT
TGAACCGGTGCCTAGAGAAGGTGGCGCGGGGTAAACTGGGAAAGTGATGTCGTGTACTGGCTCCGCCTTT
TTCCCGAGGGTGGGGGAGAACCGTATATAAGTGCAGTAGTCGCCGTGAACGTTCTTTTTCGCAACGGGTT
TGCCGCCAGAACACAGGTAAGTGCCGTGTGTGGTTCCCGCGGGCCTGGCCTCTTTACGGGTTATGGCCCT
TGCGTGCCTTGAATTACTTCCACCTGGCTGCAGTACGTGATTCTTGATCCCGAGCTTCGGGTTGGAAGTG
GGTGGGAGAGTTCGAGGCCTTGCGCTTAAGGAGCCCCTTCGCCTCGTGCTTGAGTTGAGGCCTGGCCTGG
GCGCTGGGGCCGCCGCGTGCGAATCTGGTGGCACCTTCGCGCCTGTCTCGCTGCTTTCGATAAGTCTCTA
GCCATTTAAAATTTTTGATGACCTGCTGCGACGCTTTTTTTCTGGCAAGATAGTCTTGTAAATGCGGGCC
AAGATCTGCACACTGGTATTTCGGTTTTTGGGGCCGCGGGCGGCGACGGGGCCCGTGCGTCCCAGCGCAC
ATGTTCGGCGAGGCGGGGCCTGCGAGCGCGGCCACCGAGAATCGGACGGGGGTAGTCTCAAGCTGGCCGG
CCTGCTCTGGTGCCTGGCCTCGCGCCGCCGTGTATCGCCCCGCCCTGGGCGGCAAGGCTGGCCCGGTCGG
CACCAGTTGCGTGAGCGGAAAGATGGCCGCTTCCCGGCCCTGCTGCAGGGAGCTCAAAATGGAGGACGCG
GCGCTCGGGAGAGCGGGCGGGTGAGTCACCCACACAAAGGAAAAGGGCCTTTCCGTCCTCAGCCGTCGCT
TCATGTGACTCCACGGAGTACCGGGCGCCGTCCAGGCACCTCGATTAGTTCTCGCGCTTTTGGAGTACGT
CGTCTTTAGGTTGGGGGGAGGGGTTTTATGCGATGGAGTTTCCCCACACTGAGTGGGTGGAGACTGAAGT
TAGGCCAGCTTGGCACTTGATGTAATTCTCCTTGGAATTTGCCCTTTTTGAGTTTGGATCTTGGTTCATT
CTCAAGCCTCAGACAGTGGTTCAAAGTTTTTTTCTTCCATTTCAGGTGTCGTGAGCTAGCCCACCATGAC
CGAGTACAAGCCCACGGTGCGCCTCGCCACCCGCGACGACGTCCCCCGGGCCGTACGCACCCTCGCCGCC
GCGTTCGCCGACTACCCCGCCACGCGCCACACCGTCGACCCGGACCGCCACATCGAGCGGGTCACCGAGC
TGCAAGAACTCTTCCTCACGCGCGTCGGGCTCGACATCGGCAAGGTGTGGGTCGCGGACGACGGCGCCGC
GGTGGCGGTCTGGACCACGCCGGAGAGCGTCGAAGCGGGGGCGGTGTTCGCCGAGATCGGCCCGCGCATG
GCCGAGTTGAGCGGTTCCCGGCTGGCCGCGCAGCAACAGATGGAAGGCCTCCTGGCGCCGCACCGGCCCA
AGGAGCCCGCGTGGTTCCTGGCCACCGTCGGCGTCTCGCCCGACCACCAGGGCAAGGGTCTGGGCAGCGC
CGTCGTGCTCCCCGGAGTGGAGGCGGCCGAGCGCGCCGGGGTGCCCGCCTTCCTGGAGACCTCCGCGCCC
CGCAACCTCCCCTTCTACGAGCGGCTCGGCTTCACCGTCACCGCCGACGTCGAGGTGCCCGAAGGACCGC
GCACCTGGTGCATGACCCGCAAGCCCGGTGCCGGATCGGGAGAGGGCAGAGGAAGTCTGCTAACATGCGG
TGACGTCGAGGAGAATCCTGGCCCACCGGTCGCCACCGGACTGAACGACATCTTCGAGGCTCAGAAAATC
GAATGGCACGAAGGCGGAGGTTCAGAAAATTTGTATTTTCAAGGATCAGGTTACCCATACGACGTCCCAG
ACTACGCTGGATCA
[648 nt withheld, positions 4635-5282]
TAAGAATTGCCTAGGGACTCGAGAAGAAGGTATATTGCTGTTGACCCAGAGCGTTGGGCAGGTCTGAAGT
TCATTAGTGAAGCCACAGATGTAATGAACTTCAGGACCTGCCCACTGCCTTGGGCCTCGGAATTCAAGGG
GTCAGTCATCTAGAGTTGAACCGACTAGTAAGCCAGGTCGAGACATGTTTAAGGGTTCCGGTTCCACTAG
GTACAATTCGATATCAAGCTTATCGATAATCAACCTCTGGATTACAAAATTTGTGAAAGATTGACTGGTA
TTCTTAACTATGTTGCTCCTTTTACGCTATGTGGATACGCTGCTTTAATGCCTTTGTATCATGCTATTGC
TTCCCGTATGGCTTTCATTTTCTCCTCCTTGTATAAATCCTGGTTGCTGTCTCTTTATGAGGAGTTGTGG
CCCGTTGTCAGGCAACGTGGCGTGGTGTGCACTGTGTTTGCTGACGCAACCCCCACTGGTTGGGGCATTG
CCACCACCTGTCAGCTCCTTTCCGGGACTTTCGCTTTCCCCCTCCCTATTGCCACGGCGGAACTCATCGC
CGCCTGCCTTGCCCGCTGCTGGACAGGGGCTCGGCTGTTGGGCACTGACAATTCCGTGGTGTTGTCGGGG
AAATCATCGTCCTTTCCTTGGCTGCTCGCCTGTGTTGCCACCTGGATTCTGCGCGGGACGTCCTTCTGCT
ACGTCCCTTCGGCCCTCAATCCAGCGGACCTTCCTTCCCGCGGCCTGCTGCCGGCTCTGCGGCCTCTTCC
GCGTCTTCGCCTTCGCCCTCAGACGAGTCGGATCTCCCTTTGGGCCGCCTCCCCGCATCGATACCGTCGA
CCTCGATCGAGACCTAGAAAAACATGGAGCAATCACAAGTAGCAATACAGCAGCTACCAATGCTGATTGT
GCCTGGCTAGAAGCACAAGAGGAGGAGGAGGTGGGTTTTCCAGTCACACCTCAGGTACCTTTAAGACCAA
TGACTTACAAGGCAGCTGTAGATCTTAGCCACTTTTTAAAAGAAAAGGGGGGACTGGAAGGGCTAATTCA
CTCCCAACGAAGACAAGATATCCTTGATCTGTGGATCTACCACACACAAGGCTACTTCCCTGATTGGCAG
AACTACACACCAGGGCCAGGGATCAGATATCCACTGACCTTTGGATGGTGCTACAAGCTAGTACCAGTTG
AGCAAGAGAAGGTAGAAGAAGCCAATGAAGGAGAGAACACCCGCTTGTTACACCCTGTGAGCCTGCATGG
GATGGATGACCCGGAGAGAGAAGTATTAGAGTGGAGGTTTGACAGCCGCCTAGCATTTCATCACATGGCC
CGAGAGCTGCATCCGGACTGTACTGGGTCTCTCTGGTTAGACCAGATCTGAGCCTGGGAGCTCTCTGGCT
AACTAGGGAACCCACTGCTTAAGCCTCAATAAAGCTTGCCTTGAGTGCTTCAAGTAGTGTGTGCCCGTCT
GTTGTGTGACTCTGGTAACTAGAGATCCCTCAGACCCTTTTAGTCAGTGTGGAAAATCTCTAGCAGCATG
TGAGCAAAAGGCCAGCAAAAGGCCAGGAACCGTAAAAAGGCCGCGTTGCTGGCGTTTTTCCATAGGCTCC
GCCCCCCTGACGAGCATCACAAAAATCGACGCTCAAGTCAGAGGTGGCGAAACCCGACAGGACTATAAAG
ATACCAGGCGTTTCCCCCTGGAAGCTCCCTCGTGCGCTCTCCTGTTCCGACCCTGCCGCTTACCGGATAC
CTGTCCGCCTTTCTCCCTTCGGGAAGCGTGGCGCTTTCTCATAGCTCACGCTGTAGGTATCTCAGTTCGG
TGTAGGTCGTTCGCTCCAAGCTGGGCTGTGTGCACGAACCCCCCGTTCAGCCCGACCGCTGCGCCTTATC
CGGTAACTATCGTCTTGAGTCCAACCCGGTAAGACACGACTTATCGCCACTGGCAGCAGCCACTGGTAAC
AGGATTAGCAGAGCGAGGTATGTAGGCGGTGCTACAGAGTTCTTGAAGTGGTGGCCTAACTACGGCTACA
CTAGAAGAACAGTATTTGGTATCTGCGCTCTGCTGAAGCCAGTTACCTTCGGAAAAAGAGTTGGTAGCTC
TTGATCCGGCAAACAAACCACCGCTGGTAGCGGTGGTTTTTTTGTTTGCAAGCAGCAGATTACGCGCAGA
AAAAAAGGATCTCAAGAAGATCCTTTGATCTTTTCTACGGGGTCTGACGCTCAGTGGAACGAAAACTCAC
GTTAAGGGATTTTGGTCATGAGATTATCAAAAAGGATCTTCACCTAGATCCTTTTAAATTAAAAATGAAG
TTTTAAATCAATCTAAAGTATATATGAGTAAACTTGGTCTGACAGTTACCAATGCTTAATCAGTGAGGCA
CCTATCTCAGCGATCTGTCTATTTCGTTCATCCATAGTTGCCTGACTCCCCGTCGTGTAGATAACTACGA
TACGGGAGGGCTTACCATCTGGCCCCAGTGCTGCAATGATACCGCGAGACCCACGCTCACCGGCTCCAGA
TTTATCAGCAATAAACCAGCCAGCCGGAAGGGCCGAGCGCAGAAGTGGTCCTGCAACTTTATCCGCCTCC
ATCCAGTCTATTAATTGTTGCCGGGAAGCTAGAGTAAGTAGTTCGCCAGTTAATAGTTTGCGCAACGTTG
TTGCCATTGCTACAGGCATCGTGGTGTCACGCTCGTCGTTTGGTATGGCTTCATTCAGCTCCGGTTCCCA
ACGATCAAGGCGAGTTACATGATCCCCCATGTTGTGCAAAAAAGCGGTTAGCTCCTTCGGTCCTCCGATC
GTTGTCAGAAGTAAGTTGGCCGCAGTGTTATCACTCATGGTTATGGCAGCACTGCATAATTCTCTTACTG
TCATGCCATCCGTAAGATGCTTTTCTGTGACTGGTGAGTACTCAACCAAGTCATTCTGAGAATAGTGTAT
GCGGCGACCGAGTTGCTCTTGCCCGGCGTCAATACGGGATAATACCGCGCCACATAGCAGAACTTTAAAA
GTGCTCATCATTGGAAAACGTTCTTCGGGGCGAAAACTCTCAAGGATCTTACCGCTGTTGAGATCCAGTT
CGATGTAACCCACTCGTGCACCCAACTGATCTTCAGCATCTTTTACTTTCACCAGCGTTTCTGGGTGAGC
AAAAACAGGAAGGCAAAATGCCGCAAAAAAGGGAATAAGGGCGACACGGAAATGTTGAATACTCATACTC
TTCCTTTTTCAATATTATTGAAGCATTTATCAGGGTTATTGTCTCATGAGCGGATACATATTTGAATGTA
TTTAGAAAAATAAACAAATAGGGGTTCCGCGCACATTTCCCCGAAAAGTGCCACCTGAC
Features (pLannotate 1.2.2; 22 found; start..end, strand, type, name):
     40..92      -  misc_feature   bom (fragment): basis of mobility region from pBR322
    247..626     +  enhancer       CMV enhancer: human cytomegalovirus immediate early enhancer
    627..826     +  promoter       CMV promoter: human cytomegalovirus (CMV) immediate early promoter
    844..1024    +  LTR            5' LTR (truncated): truncated 5' long terminal repeat (LTR) from HIV-1
   1071..1196    +  misc_feature   HIV-1 Ψ: packaging signal of human immunodeficiency virus type 1
   1180..1518    +  CDS            HIV-1 gag (fragment): gag protein from human immunodeficiency virus 1; gag
   1695..1928    +  misc_feature   RRE: The Rev response element (RRE) of HIV-1 allows for Rev-dependent mRNA export from the nucleus to the cytoplasm.
   2305..2405    +  CDS            Rev (fragment): human immunodeficiency virus 1 (HIV-1) Rev protein; rev; enhances nuclear export of unspliced and incompletely spliced viral mRNAs
   2455..2572    +  misc_feature   cPPT/CTS: central polypurine tract and central termination sequence of HIV-1
   2663..3834    +  promoter       EF-1α promoter: strong constitutive promoter for human elongation factor EF-1α
   3846..4442    +  CDS            PuroR: puromycin N-acetyltransferase; pac from Streptomyces alboniger; confers resistance to puromycin
   4521..4562    +  CDS            AviTag™ (fragment): peptide tag that allows for enzymatic biotinylation
   4635..5282    +  CDS            RPL10A (sequence withheld): RL10A_HUMAN - Also known as NEDD6. Experimental evidence at protein level: Swiss-Prot protein existence level 1. Component of the large ribosomal subunit. From Homo sapiens (Human).
   5306..5327    +  ncRNA          5' miR-30a (fragment): sequence upstream of the 71-nt precursor of the human miR-30a microRNA (Zeng et al., 2002) miRNA
   5497..5520    +  misc_feature   MCS (fragment): pBluescript multiple cloning site
   5520..6108    +  misc_feature   WPRE: woodchuck hepatitis virus posttranscriptional regulatory element
   6109..6128    +  misc_feature   MCS (fragment): pBluescript multiple cloning site
   6130..6630    +  CDS            nef (fragment): NEF_HV1LA - Experimental evidence at protein level: Swiss-Prot protein existence level 1. Extracellular Nef protein targets CD4(+) T-lymphocytes for apoptosis by interacting with CXCR4 surface receptors. From Human immunodeficiency virus type 1 group M subtype B (isolate Lai) (HIV-1).
   6637..6817    +  LTR            5' LTR (truncated): truncated 5' long terminal repeat (LTR) from HIV-1
   6879..7467    -  rep_origin     ori: high-copy-number ColE1/pMB1/pBR322/pUC origin of replication
   7638..8498    -  CDS            AmpR: β-lactamase; bla; confers resistance to ampicillin, carbenicillin, and related antibiotics
   8499..8603    -  promoter       AmpR promoter: bla
