[The description below was written by a language model from this plasmid's Addgene catalogue record and pLannotate feature annotations shown in this document.]
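Description:
pJW1511 is an 8.6 kb lentiviral mammalian expression plasmid built on the pMK1047 backbone. It is propagated in bacteria through a high-copy ColE1/pUC-type origin and an ampicillin resistance gene. The transfer-vector architecture is HIV-1 derived. A CMV enhancer/promoter sits upstream of a truncated 5' LTR and would drive genomic RNA production in packaging cells. It is followed by the Ψ packaging signal with a gag fragment, the Rev response element for Rev-dependent nuclear export, and the cPPT/CTS. Downstream of the cargo are a WPRE, which enhances transcript expression, a region annotated as a nef fragment, and a second truncated LTR. The annotation tool labels this second LTR as a 5' LTR, but it occupies the 3' position.

The payload is a single open reading frame of about 1.4 kb driven by the constitutive EF-1α promoter. It encodes puromycin N-acetyltransferase, a T2A self-cleaving peptide, and mouse ribosomal protein RPL10A with an N-terminal composite tag. According to the insert name, that tag comprises an AviTag, a TEV protease site and an HA epitope, although only the AviTag is called in the feature table. The table also matches the RPL10A sequence to the human protein, presumably because of high conservation, whereas the catalogue lists mouse. Because of the T2A, puromycin selection of transduced cells is directly coupled to expression of the tagged large-subunit protein. The AviTag is a substrate for enzymatic biotinylation, so ribosomes that incorporate the tagged RPL10A can be biotinylated and recovered. This fits the associated work on proximity-specific ribosome profiling of cotranslational translocation at the ER. A short miR-30a flanking fragment and multiple-cloning-site remnants lie after the coding region and appear to be backbone leftovers.
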