Addgene plasmid #62365: pJW1511
Purpose: pEF1a-puro-T2A-ATHmmuRPL10A
Depositing lab: Jonathan Weissman. Depositing organization: University of California, San Francisco (UCSF). Publication: Principles of ER cotranslational translocation revealed by proximity-specific ribosome profiling. Jan CH, Williams CC, Weissman JS. Science. 2014 Nov 7;346(6210):1257521. doi: 10.1126/science.1257521. Epub 2014 Nov 6. PubMed 25378630.
Backbone
  Vector backbone: pMK1047
  Total vector size (bp): 8631
  Vector type: Mammalian Expression, Lentiviral
  Selectable markers: Puromycin
Growth in bacteria
  Bacterial resistance: Ampicillin, 100 μg/mL
  Growth temperature: 37°C
  Growth strain: NEB Stable
  Copy number: High Copy
Gene/Insert
  Gene/Insert name: Puro-T2A-AVITEVHAmmuRPL10A
  Species: M. musculus (mouse), Synthetic
  Insert size (bp): 1440
  GenBank ID: 19896
  Promoter: EF1a
  Cloning method: Gibson Cloning
  Sequencing primers: 5′ custom
Terms and licenses: Academic/Nonprofit Terms; Industry Terms: Not Available to Industry
How to cite: pJW1511 was a gift from Jonathan Weissman (Addgene plasmid # 62365 ; http://n2t.net/addgene:62365 ; RRID:Addgene_62365)
