>Addgene plasmid #62365 | pJW1511 | addgene partial sequence | sequence record 106609 | EF1a-F 5'-TCAAGCCTCAGACAGTGGTTC-3'
TGTCGTGAGCTAGCCCACCATGACCGAGTACAAGCCCACGGTGCGCCTCGCCACCCGCGACGACGTCCCC
CGGGCCGTACGCACCCTCGCCGCCGCGTTCGCCGACTACCCCGCCACGCGCCACACCGTCGACCCGGACC
GCCACATCGAGCGGGTCACCGAGCTGCAAGAACTCTTCCTCACGCGCGTCGGGCTCGACATCGGCAAGGT
GTGGGTCGCGGACGACGGCGCCGCGGTGGCGGTCTGGACCACGCCGGAGAGCGTCGAAGCGGGGGCGGTG
TTCGCCGAGATCGGCCCGCGCATGGCCGAGTTGAGCGGTTCCCGGCTGGCCGCGCAGCAACAGATGGAAG
GCCTCCTGGCGCCGCACCGGCCCAAGGAGCCCGCGTGGTTCCTGGCCACCGTCGGCGTCTCGCCCGACCA
CCAGGGCAAGGGTCTGGGCAGCGCCGTCGTGCTCCCCGGAGTGGAGGCGGCCGAGCGCGCCGGGGTGCCC
GCCTTCCTGGAGACCTCCGCGCCCCGCAACCTCCCCTTCTACGAGCGGCTCGGCTTCACCGTCACCGCCG
ACGTCGAGGTGCCCGAAGGACCGCGCACCTGGTGCATGACCCGCAAGCCCGGTGCCGGATCGGGAGAGGG
CAGAGGAAGTCTGCTAACATGCGGTGACGTCGAGGAGAATCCTGGCCCACCGGTCGCCACCGGACTGAAC
GACATCTTCGAGGCTCAGAAAATCGAATGGCACGAAGGCGGAGGTTCAGAAAATTTGTATTTTCAAGGAT
CAGGTTACCCATACGACGTCCCAGACTACGCTGGATCAAGCAGCAAAGTCTCTCGCGACACCCTGTACGA
GGCGGTGCGG
