>Addgene plasmid #62365 | pJW1511 | addgene partial sequence | sequence record 131385 | WPRE-R 5'-CATAGCGTAAAAGGAGCAACA-3'
TGTAATCCAGAGGTTGATTATCGATAAGCTTGATATCGAATTGTACCTAGTGGAACCGGAACCCTTAAAC
ATGTCTCGACCTGGCTTACTAGTCGGTTCAACTCTAGATGACTGACCCCTTGAATTCCGAGGCCCAAGGC
AGTGGGCAGGTCCTGAAGTTCATTACATCTGTGGCTTCACTAATGAACTTCAGACCTGCCCAACGCTCTG
GGTCAACAGCAATATACCTTCTTCTCGAGTCCCTAGGCAATTCTTA
[367 nt withheld, positions 257-623]
